Addgene plasmid #169956: pcDNA3.1 LIC 6A CARD8-FLAG F405G
Purpose: Mammalian expression of CARD8-FLAG with a site III mutation (F405G)
Depositing lab: Hao Wu. Depositing organization: Boston Children's Hospital. Publication: Dipeptidyl peptidase 9 sets a threshold for CARD8 inflammasome formation by sequestering its active C-terminal fragment. Sharif H, Hollingsworth LR, Griswold AR, Hsiao JC, Wang Q, Bachovchin DA, Wu H. Immunity. 2021 Jul 13;54(7):1392-1404.e10. doi: 10.1016/j.immuni.2021.04.024. Epub 2021 May 20. PubMed 34019797.
Backbone
  Vector backbone: pcDNA3.1 LIC 6A
  Vector type: Mammalian Expression
Growth in bacteria
  Bacterial resistance: Ampicillin, 100 μg/mL
  Growth temperature: 37°C
  Growth strain: DH5alpha
  Copy number: High Copy
Gene/Insert
  Gene/Insert name: CARD8
  Species: H. sapiens (human)
  Mutation: F405G
  Entrez Gene: CARD8 (a.k.a. CARDINAL, DACAR, DAKAR, NDPP, NDPP1, TUCAN)
  Promoter: CMV
  Tag / fusion protein: FLAG (C terminal on insert)
  Cloning method: Ligation Independent Cloning
  Sequencing primers: 5′ CMV F; 3′ BGHR
Terms and licenses: Academic/Nonprofit Terms; Industry Terms: Not Available to Industry
How to cite: pcDNA3.1 LIC 6A CARD8-FLAG F405G was a gift from Hao Wu (Addgene plasmid # 169956 ; http://n2t.net/addgene:169956 ; RRID:Addgene_169956)
