[The description below was written by a language model from this plasmid's Addgene catalogue record and pLannotate feature annotations shown in this document.]
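Description:
pcDNA3.1 LIC 6A CARD8-FLAG F405G is a mammalian expression plasmid of about 7.1 kb, built on a pcDNA3.1 backbone adapted for ligation-independent cloning. It is propagated in E. coli through a high-copy ColE1/pUC-type origin and selected with ampicillin via the β-lactamase gene. An f1 origin is also present. For selection in mammalian cells, the backbone carries a neomycin phosphotransferase gene driven by the SV40 enhancer/early promoter and terminated by an SV40 polyadenylation signal. Small annotated remnants (lac promoter/operator, lacI and ble fragments, a bom fragment, and a short match to an HIV-1 LTR just after the CMV promoter) appear to be backbone carry-over or incidental sequence matches rather than functional parts.

The payload is human CARD8, an inflammasome-forming protein, placed downstream of the CMV immediate-early enhancer and promoter and followed by the bovine growth hormone polyadenylation signal. A T7 promoter lies upstream of the coding sequence and an SP6 promoter lies downstream in the opposite orientation. An attB2 Gateway site is annotated immediately after the open reading frame. The catalogue entry specifies a C-terminal FLAG tag, useful for detection or immunoprecipitation, although the feature table does not annotate it separately. The insert carries the F405G substitution, which the record describes as a "site III" mutation. The associated study concerns how dipeptidyl peptidase 9 restrains CARD8 inflammasome formation by sequestering its active C-terminal fragment, so the plasmid is presumably used to compare this mutant with wild-type CARD8 in transfected mammalian cells. The record does not state the specific effect of the mutation.
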