Features (pLannotate 1.2.2; 22 found; start..end, strand, type, name):
     70..399     +  promoter       SV40 promoter: SV40 enhancer and early promoter
    466..1257    +  CDS            neo: KKA2_KLEPN - Also known as kan, nptII. Experimental evidence at protein level: Swiss-Prot protein existence level 1. Resistance to kanamycin, neomycin, paromomycin, ribostamycin, butirosin and gentamicin B. From Klebsiella pneumoniae.
   1281..1439    +  CDS            ble (fragment): BLE_KLEPN - Experimental evidence at protein level: Swiss-Prot protein existence level 1. Binding protein with a strong affinity to the bleomycin family of antibiotics. Binds to CL990; an antimitotic-antibiotic compound. From Klebsiella pneumoniae.
   1434..1555    +  polyA_signal   SV40 poly(A) signal: SV40 polyadenylation signal
   1628..1644    -  protein_bind   lac operator: The lac repressor binds to the lac operator to inhibit transcription in E. coli. This inhibition can be relieved by adding lactose or isopropyl-β-D-thiogalactopyranoside (IPTG). lac repressor encoded by lacI
   1652..1682    -  promoter       lac promoter: promoter for the E. coli lac operon
   1697..1718    -  protein_bind   CAP binding site: CAP binding activates transcription in the presence of cAMP. E. coli catabolite activator protein
   1731..1823    -  CDS            lacI (fragment): lac repressor; lacI; The lac repressor binds to the lac operator to inhibit transcription in E. coli. This inhibition can be relieved by adding lactose or isopropyl-β-D-thiogalactopyranoside (IPTG).
   2006..2594    -  rep_origin     ori: high-copy-number ColE1/pMB1/pBR322/pUC origin of replication
   2765..3625    -  CDS            AmpR: β-lactamase; bla; confers resistance to ampicillin, carbenicillin, and related antibiotics
   3626..3730    -  promoter       AmpR promoter: bla
   3789..3841    -  misc_feature   bom (fragment): basis of mobility region from pBR322
   3996..4375    +  enhancer       CMV enhancer: human cytomegalovirus immediate early enhancer
   4376..4579    +  promoter       CMV promoter: human cytomegalovirus (CMV) immediate early promoter
   4575..4608    +  LTR            5' LTR (truncated) (fragment): truncated 5' long terminal repeat (LTR) from HIV-1
   4624..4642    +  promoter       T7 promoter: promoter for bacteriophage T7 RNA polymerase
   4693..6303    +  CDS            CARD8: CARD8_HUMAN - Also known as DACAR From Homo sapiens (Human).
   6305..6329    -  protein_bind   attB2: mutant version of attB; recombination site for the Gateway® BP reaction BP Clonase™
   6401..6419    -  promoter       SP6 promoter: promoter for bacteriophage SP6 RNA polymerase
   6445..6669    +  polyA_signal   bGH poly(A) signal: bovine growth hormone polyadenylation signal
   6673..6694    +  promoter       SV40 promoter (fragment): SV40 enhancer and early promoter
   6715..56      +  rep_origin     f1 ori (across the origin) (sequence partly withheld): f1 bacteriophage origin of replication; arrow indicates direction of (+) strand synthesis
>Addgene plasmid #169956 | pcDNA3.1 LIC 6A CARD8-FLAG F405G | addgene full sequence | sequence record 342403 | Addgene NGS Result
GATTTCGGCCTATTGGTTAAAAAATGAGCTGATTTAACAAAAATTTAACGCGAATTAATTCTGTGGAATG
TGTGTCAGTTAGGGTGTGGAAAGTCCCCAGGCTCCCCAGCAGGCAGAAGTATGCAAAGCATGCATCTCAA
TTAGTCAGCAACCAGGTGTGGAAAGTCCCCAGGCTCCCCAGCAGGCAGAAGTATGCAAAGCATGCATCTC
AATTAGTCAGCAACCATAGTCCCGCCCCTAACTCCGCCCATCCCGCCCCTAACTCCGCCCAGTTCCGCCC
ATTCTCCGCCCCATGGCTGACTAATTTTTTTTATTTATGCAGAGGCCGAGGCCGCCTCTGCCTCTGAGCT
ATTCCAGAAGTAGTGAGGAGGCTTTTTTGGAGGCCTAGGCTTTTGCAAAAAGCTCCCGGGAGCTTGTATA
TCCATTTTCGGATCTGATCAAGAGACAGGATGAGGATCGTTTCGCATGATTGAACAAGATGGATTGCACG
CAGGTTCTCCGGCCGCTTGGGTGGAGAGGCTATTCGGCTATGACTGGGCACAACAGACAATCGGCTGCTC
TGATGCCGCCGTGTTCCGGCTGTCAGCGCAGGGGCGCCCGGTTCTTTTTGTCAAGACCGACCTGTCCGGT
GCCCTGAATGAACTGCAGGACGAGGCAGCGCGGCTATCGTGGCTGGCCACGACGGGCGTTCCTTGCGCAG
CTGTGCTCGACGTTGTCACTGAAGCGGGAAGGGACTGGCTGCTATTGGGCGAAGTGCCGGGGCAGGATCT
CCTGTCATCTCACCTTGCTCCTGCCGAGAAAGTATCCATCATGGCTGATGCAATGCGGCGGCTGCATACG
CTTGATCCGGCTACCTGCCCATTCGACCACCAAGCGAAACATCGCATCGAGCGAGCACGTACTCGGATGG
AAGCCGGTCTTGTCGATCAGGATGATCTGGACGAAGAGCATCAGGGGCTCGCGCCAGCCGAACTGTTCGC
CAGGCTCAAGGCGCGCATGCCCGACGGCGAGGATCTCGTCGTGACCCATGGCGATGCCTGCTTGCCGAAT
ATCATGGTGGAAAATGGCCGCTTTTCTGGATTCATCGACTGTGGCCGGCTGGGTGTGGCGGACCGCTATC
AGGACATAGCGTTGGCTACCCGTGATATTGCTGAAGAGCTTGGCGGCGAATGGGCTGACCGCTTCCTCGT
GCTTTACGGTATCGCCGCTCCCGATTCGCAGCGCATCGCCTTCTATCGCCTTCTTGACGAGTTCTTCTGA
GCGGGACTCTGGGGTTCGAAATGACCGACCAAGCGACGCCCAACCTGCCATCACGAGATTTCGATTCCAC
CGCCGCCTTCTATGAAAGGTTGGGCTTCGGAATCGTTTTCCGGGACGCCGGCTGGATGATCCTCCAGCGC
GGGGATCTCATGCTGGAGTTCTTCGCCCACCCCAACTTGTTTATTGCAGCTTATAATGGTTACAAATAAA
GCAATAGCATCACAAATTTCACAAATAAAGCATTTTTTTCACTGCATTCTAGTTGTGGTTTGTCCAAACT
CATCAATGTATCTTATCATGTCTGTATACCGTCGACCTCTAGCTAGAGCTTGGCGTAATCATGGTCATAG
CTGTTTCCTGTGTGAAATTGTTATCCGCTCACAATTCCACACAACATACGAGCCGGAAGCATAAAGTGTA
AAGCCTGGGGTGCCTAATGAGTGAGCTAACTCACATTAATTGCGTTGCGCTCACTGCCCGCTTTCCAGTC
GGGAAACCTGTCGTGCCAGCTGCATTAATGAATCGGCCAACGCGCGGGGAGAGGCGGTTTGCGTATTGGG
CGCTCTTCCGCTTCCTCGCTCACTGACTCGCTGCGCTCGGTCGTTCGGCTGCGGCGAGCGGTATCAGCTC
ACTCAAAGGCGGTAATACGGTTATCCACAGAATCAGGGGATAACGCAGGAAAGAACATGTGAGCAAAAGG
CCAGCAAAAGGCCAGGAACCGTAAAAAGGCCGCGTTGCTGGCGTTTTTCCATAGGCTCCGCCCCCCTGAC
GAGCATCACAAAAATCGACGCTCAAGTCAGAGGTGGCGAAACCCGACAGGACTATAAAGATACCAGGCGT
TTCCCCCTGGAAGCTCCCTCGTGCGCTCTCCTGTTCCGACCCTGCCGCTTACCGGATACCTGTCCGCCTT
TCTCCCTTCGGGAAGCGTGGCGCTTTCTCATAGCTCACGCTGTAGGTATCTCAGTTCGGTGTAGGTCGTT
CGCTCCAAGCTGGGCTGTGTGCACGAACCCCCCGTTCAGCCCGACCGCTGCGCCTTATCCGGTAACTATC
GTCTTGAGTCCAACCCGGTAAGACACGACTTATCGCCACTGGCAGCAGCCACTGGTAACAGGATTAGCAG
AGCGAGGTATGTAGGCGGTGCTACAGAGTTCTTGAAGTGGTGGCCTAACTACGGCTACACTAGAAGAACA
GTATTTGGTATCTGCGCTCTGCTGAAGCCAGTTACCTTCGGAAAAAGAGTTGGTAGCTCTTGATCCGGCA
AACAAACCACCGCTGGTAGCGGTGGTTTTTTTGTTTGCAAGCAGCAGATTACGCGCAGAAAAAAAGGATC
TCAAGAAGATCCTTTGATCTTTTCTACGGGGTCTGACGCTCAGTGGAACGAAAACTCACGTTAAGGGATT
TTGGTCATGAGATTATCAAAAAGGATCTTCACCTAGATCCTTTTAAATTAAAAATGAAGTTTTAAATCAA
TCTAAAGTATATATGAGTAAACTTGGTCTGACAGTTACCAATGCTTAATCAGTGAGGCACCTATCTCAGC
GATCTGTCTATTTCGTTCATCCATAGTTGCCTGACTCCCCGTCGTGTAGATAACTACGATACGGGAGGGC
TTACCATCTGGCCCCAGTGCTGCAATGATACCGCGAGACCCACGCTCACCGGCTCCAGATTTATCAGCAA
TAAACCAGCCAGCCGGAAGGGCCGAGCGCAGAAGTGGTCCTGCAACTTTATCCGCCTCCATCCAGTCTAT
TAATTGTTGCCGGGAAGCTAGAGTAAGTAGTTCGCCAGTTAATAGTTTGCGCAACGTTGTTGCCATTGCT
ACAGGCATCGTGGTGTCACGCTCGTCGTTTGGTATGGCTTCATTCAGCTCCGGTTCCCAACGATCAAGGC
GAGTTACATGATCCCCCATGTTGTGCAAAAAAGCGGTTAGCTCCTTCGGTCCTCCGATCGTTGTCAGAAG
TAAGTTGGCCGCAGTGTTATCACTCATGGTTATGGCAGCACTGCATAATTCTCTTACTGTCATGCCATCC
GTAAGATGCTTTTCTGTGACTGGTGAGTACTCAACCAAGTCATTCTGAGAATAGTGTATGCGGCGACCGA
GTTGCTCTTGCCCGGCGTCAATACGGGATAATACCGCGCCACATAGCAGAACTTTAAAAGTGCTCATCAT
TGGAAAACGTTCTTCGGGGCGAAAACTCTCAAGGATCTTACCGCTGTTGAGATCCAGTTCGATGTAACCC
ACTCGTGCACCCAACTGATCTTCAGCATCTTTTACTTTCACCAGCGTTTCTGGGTGAGCAAAAACAGGAA
GGCAAAATGCCGCAAAAAAGGGAATAAGGGCGACACGGAAATGTTGAATACTCATACTCTTCCTTTTTCA
TTATTATTGAAGCATTTATCAGGGTTATTGTCTCATGAGCGGATACATATTTGAATGTATTTAGAAAAAT
AAACAAATAGGGGTTCCGCGCACATTTCCCCGAAAAGTGCCACCTGACGTCGACGGATCGGGAGATCTCC
CGATCCCCTATGGTGCACTCTCAGTACAATCTGCTCTGATGCCGCATAGTTAAGCCAGTATCTGCTCCCT
GCTTGTGTGTTGGAGGTCGCTGAGTAGTGCGCGAGCAAAATTTAAGCTACAACAAGGCAAGGCTTGACCG
ACAATTGCATGAAGAATCTGCTTAGGGTTAGGCGTTTTGCGCTGCTTCGCGATGTACGGGCCAGATATAC
GCGTTGACATTGATTATTGACTAGTTATTAATAGTAATCAATTACGGGGTCATTAGTTCATAGCCCATAT
ATGGAGTTCCGCGTTACATAACTTACGGTAAATGGCCCGCCTGGCTGACCGCCCAACGACCCCCGCCCAT
TGACGTCAATAATGACGTATGTTCCCATAGTAACGCCAATAGGGACTTTCCATTGACGTCAATGGGTGGA
GTATTTACGGTAAACTGCCCACTTGGCAGTACATCAAGTGTATCATATGCCAAGTACGCCCCCTATTGAC
GTCAATGACGGTAAATGGCCCGCCTGGCATTATGCCCAGTACATGACCTTATGGGACTTTCCTACTTGGC
AGTACATCTACGTATTAGTCATCGCTATTACCATGGTGATGCGGTTTTGGCAGTACATCAATGGGCGTGG
ATAGCGGTTTGACTCACGGGGATTTCCAAGTCTCCACCCCATTGACGTCAATGGGAGTTTGTTTTGGCAC
CAAAATCAACGGGACTTTCCAAAATGTCGTAACAACTCCGCCCCATTGACGCAAATGGGCGGTAGGCGTG
TACGGTGGGAGGTCTATATAAGCAGAGCTCTCTGGCTAACTAGAGAACCCACTGCTTACTGGCTTATCGA
AATTAATACGACTCACTATAGGGAGACCCAAGCTTGGTACCGAGCTCGGATCCCTACTTCCAATCCAATG
CAATGGAAAAAAAGGAGTGTCCAGAAAAGAGTAGCAGCAGTGAGGAAGAGCTGCCGAGACGGGACAGTGG
ATCCAGTAGGAACATAGATGCATCCAAACTCATTAGACTACAAGGATCACGGAAACTGTTGGTTGACAAT
AGCATACGGGAACTGCAATACACAAAAACTGGAATTTTTTTTCAGGCTGAGGCCTGTGTGACAAATGATA
CGGTATACAGGGAGCTACCCTGTGTTTCTGAGACCCTTTGTGACATCTCACATTTTTTCCAAGAAGATGA
TGAGACAGAGGCAGAGCCATTATTGTTCCGTGCTGTTCCTGAGTGTCAACTATCTGGGGGGGACATTCCC
AGTGTATCAGAAGAGCAGGAATCTTCAGAGGGACAAGATTCAGGAGACATTTGCTCAGAAGAGAATCAAA
TAGTTTCCTCTTATGCTTCTAAAGTCTGTTTTGAGATCGAAGAAGATTATAAAAATCGTCAGTTTCTGGG
GCCTGAAGGAAATGTGGATGTTGAGTTGATTGATAAGAGCACAAACAGATACAGCGTTTGGTTCCCCACT
GCTGGCTGGTATCTGTGGTCAGCCACAGGCCTCGGCTTCCTGGTAAGGGATGAGGTCACAGTGACGATTG
CGTTTGGTTCCTGGAGTCAGCACCTGGCCCTGGACCTGCAGCACCATGAACAGTGGCTGGTGGGCGGCCC
CTTGTTTGATGTCACTGCAGAGCCAGAGGAGGCTGTCGCCGAAATCCACCTCCCCCACTTCATCTCCCTC
CAAGCAGGTGAGGTGGACGTCTCCTGGTTTCTCGTTGCCCATTTTAAGAATGAAGGGATGGTCCTGGAGC
ATCCAGCCCGGGTGGAGCCTTTCTATGCTGTCCTGGAAAGCCCCAGCTTCTCTCTGATGGGCATCCTGCT
GCGGATCGCCAGTGGGACTCGCCTCTCCATCCCCATCACTTCCAACACATTGATCTATTATCACCCCCAC
CCCGAAGATATTAAGTTCCACTTGTACCTTGTCCCCAGCGACGCCTTGCTAACAAAGGCGATAGATGATG
AGGAAGATCGCTTCCATGGTGTGCGCCTGCAGACTTCGCCCCCAATGGAACCCCTGAACTTTGGTTCCAG
TTATATTGTGTCTAATTCTGCTAACCTGAAAGTAATGCCCAAGGAGTTGAAATTGTCCTACAGGAGCCCT
GGAGAAATTCAGCACTTCTCAAAAGGCTATGCTGGGCAGATGAAGGAACCCATTCAACTTGAGATTACTG
AAAAAAGACATGGGACTTTGGTGTGGGATACTGAGGTGAAGCCAGTGGATCTCCAGCTTGTAGCTGCATC
AGCCCCTCCTCCTTTCTCAGGTGCAGCCTTTGTGAAGGAGAACCACCGGCAACTCCAAGCCAGGATGGGG
GACCTGAAAGGGGTGCTCGATGATCTCCAAGACAATGAGGTTCTTACTGAGAATGAGAAGGAGCTGGTGG
AGCAGGAAAAGACACGGCAGAGCAAGAATGAGGCCTTGCTGAGCATGGTGGAGAAGAAAGGGGACCTGGC
CCTGGACGTGCTCTTCAGAAGCATTAGTGAAAGGGACCCTTACCTCGTGTCCTATCTTAGACAGCAGAAT
TTGGACCCAGCTTTCTTGTACAAAGTGGTTGATATCGACTACAAGGACGATGACGACAAGTAGTAATAAC
ATTGGAAGTGGATAATCTAGAGGGCCCTATTCTATAGTGTCACCTAAATGCTAGAGCTCGCTGATCAGCC
TCGACTGTGCCTTCTAGTTGCCAGCCATCTGTTGTTTGCCCCTCCCCCGTGCCTTCCTTGACCCTGGAAG
GTGCCACTCCCACTGTCCTTTCCTAATAAAATGAGGAAATTGCATCGCATTGTCTGAGTAGGTGTCATTC
TATTCTGGGGGGTGGGGTGGGGCAGGACAGCAAGGGGGAGGATTGGGAAGACAATAGCAGGCATGCTGGG
GATGCGGTGGGCTCTATGGCTTCTGAGGCGGAAAGAACCAGCTGGGGCTCTAGGGGGTATCCCC
[124 nt withheld, positions 6715-6838]
C
[91 nt withheld, positions 6840-6930]
A
[49 nt withheld, positions 6932-6980]
CCTTTGACGTTGGAGTCCACGTTCTTT
[37 nt withheld, positions 7008-7044]
ACCCTATCTCGGTCTATTCTTTTGATTTATAAGGGATTTTGCC
