>Addgene plasmid #169956 | pcDNA3.1 LIC 6A CARD8-FLAG F405G | depositor partial sequence | sequence record 329281 | Insert sequence
ATGGAAAAAAAGGAGTGTCCAGAAAAGAGTAGCAGCAGTGAGGAAGAGCTGCCGAGACGGGACAGTGGAT
CCAGTAGGAACATAGATGCATCCAAACTCATTAGACTACAAGGATCACGGAAACTGTTGGTTGACAATAG
CATACGGGAACTGCAATACACAAAAACTGGAATTTTTTTTCAGGCTGAGGCCTGTGTGACAAATGATACG
GTATACAGGGAGCTACCCTGTGTTTCTGAGACCCTTTGTGACATCTCACATTTTTTCCAAGAAGATGATG
AGACAGAGGCAGAGCCATTATTGTTCCGTGCTGTTCCTGAGTGTCAACTATCTGGGGGGGACATTCCCAG
TGTATCAGAAGAGCAGGAATCTTCAGAGGGACAAGATTCAGGAGACATTTGCTCAGAAGAGAATCAAATA
GTTTCCTCTTATGCTTCTAAAGTCTGTTTTGAGATCGAAGAAGATTATAAAAATCGTCAGTTTCTGGGGC
CTGAAGGAAATGTGGATGTTGAGTTGATTGATAAGAGCACAAACAGATACAGCGTTTGGTTCCCCACTGC
TGGCTGGTATCTGTGGTCAGCCACAGGCCTCGGCTTCCTGGTAAGGGATGAGGTCACAGTGACGATTGCG
TTTGGTTCCTGGAGTCAGCACCTGGCCCTGGACCTGCAGCACCATGAACAGTGGCTGGTGGGCGGCCCCT
TGTTTGATGTCACTGCAGAGCCAGAGGAGGCTGTCGCCGAAATCCACCTCCCCCACTTCATCTCCCTCCA
AGCAGGTGAGGTGGACGTCTCCTGGTTTCTCGTTGCCCATTTTAAGAATGAAGGGATGGTCCTGGAGCAT
CCAGCCCGGGTGGAGCCTTTCTATGCTGTCCTGGAAAGCCCCAGCTTCTCTCTGATGGGCATCCTGCTGC
GGATCGCCAGTGGGACTCGCCTCTCCATCCCCATCACTTCCAACACATTGATCTATTATCACCCCCACCC
CGAAGATATTAAGTTCCACTTGTACCTTGTCCCCAGCGACGCCTTGCTAACAAAGGCGATAGATGATGAG
GAAGATCGCTTCCATGGTGTGCGCCTGCAGACTTCGCCCCCAATGGAACCCCTGAACTTTGGTTCCAGTT
ATATTGTGTCTAATTCTGCTAACCTGAAAGTAATGCCCAAGGAGTTGAAATTGTCCTACAGGAGCCCTGG
AGAAATTCAGCACTTCTCAAAAGGCTATGCTGGGCAGATGAAGGAACCCATTCAACTTGAGATTACTGAA
AAAAGACATGGGACTTTGGTGTGGGATACTGAGGTGAAGCCAGTGGATCTCCAGCTTGTAGCTGCATCAG
CCCCTCCTCCTTTCTCAGGTGCAGCCTTTGTGAAGGAGAACCACCGGCAACTCCAAGCCAGGATGGGGGA
CCTGAAAGGGGTGCTCGATGATCTCCAAGACAATGAGGTTCTTACTGAGAATGAGAAGGAGCTGGTGGAG
CAGGAAAAGACACGGCAGAGCAAGAATGAGGCCTTGCTGAGCATGGTGGAGAAGAAAGGGGACCTGGCCC
TGGACGTGCTCTTCAGAAGCATTAGTGAAAGGGACCCTTACCTCGTGTCCTATCTTAGACAGCAGAATTT
GGACCCAGCTTTCTTGTACAAAGTGGTTGATATCGACTACAAGGACGATGACGACAAGTAG
